Addgene plasmid #102741: N85S EPHA3 pcDNA3.1
Purpose: Expression of EPHA3 in mammalian cells
Depositing lab: Jin Chen. Depositing organization: Vanderbilt University. Publication: Effects of cancer-associated EPHA3 mutations on lung cancer. Zhuang G, Song W, Amato K, Hwang Y, Lee K, Boothby M, Ye F, Guo Y, Shyr Y, Lin L, Carbone DP, Brantley-Sieders DM, Chen J. J Natl Cancer Inst. 2012 Aug 8;104(15):1182-97. doi: 10.1093/jnci/djs297. Epub 2012 Jul 24. PubMed 22829656.
Backbone
  Vector backbone: pcDNA3.1(+)/myc-His B
  Backbone manufacturer: Invitrogen
  Vector type: Mammalian Expression
Growth in bacteria
  Bacterial resistance: Ampicillin, 100 μg/mL
  Growth temperature: 37°C
  Growth strain: DH5alpha
  Copy number: High Copy
Gene/Insert
  Gene/Insert name: EPHA3 (alt names: MEK4; TYRO4)
  Species: H. sapiens (human)
  Mutation: N85S (AAC > AGC)
  Entrez Gene: EPHA3 (a.k.a. EK4, ETK, ETK1, HEK, HEK4, TYRO4)
  Promoter: CMV
  Tag / fusion protein: myc-6xhis (C terminal on backbone)
  Cloning method: Unknown
  Sequencing primers: 5′ CMV-F
Terms and licenses: Academic/Nonprofit Terms; Industry Terms: Not Available to Industry
Depositor comments: Please note last 10 amino acids in C-terminal are omitted in these constructs. These series of EPHA3 constructs carry missense mutations found in lung and colon cancer.
How to cite: N85S EPHA3 pcDNA3.1 was a gift from Jin Chen (Addgene plasmid # 102741 ; http://n2t.net/addgene:102741 ; RRID:Addgene_102741)
