[The description below was written by a language model from this plasmid's Addgene catalogue record and pLannotate feature annotations shown in this document.]
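Description:
N85S EPHA3 pcDNA3.1 is a mammalian expression plasmid built on the Invitrogen pcDNA3.1(+)/myc-His B backbone that carries a mutant form of the human receptor tyrosine kinase EPHA3. It is propagated in E. coli as a high-copy plasmid through a ColE1/pUC-type origin with ampicillin selection (AmpR under its own bla promoter). An f1 origin is also present, which allows single-stranded DNA production. For selection in mammalian cells, the SV40 enhancer/early promoter drives a neomycin phosphotransferase (neo) gene terminated by an SV40 polyadenylation signal. The short ble, lacI, lac promoter/operator, bom and HIV-1 LTR fragments called by the automated annotation appear to be backbone remnants or incidental matches, not functional payload.

The expression cassette consists of the CMV immediate-early enhancer and promoter, a T7 promoter downstream of it, the EPHA3 coding sequence and a bovine growth hormone polyadenylation signal. The insert carries the missense substitution N85S. The depositor notes that the last ten C-terminal amino acids of EPHA3 are omitted. The record lists a C-terminal myc-6xHis tag supplied by the backbone, which would allow detection and purification of the protein, although the feature table does not annotate the tag separately.

This plasmid belongs to a series of EPHA3 constructs carrying missense mutations found in lung and colon cancer. It is intended for expressing the mutant receptor in mammalian cells, for example to examine how a cancer-associated variant affects EPHA3 behaviour and ephrin-dependent signalling.
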