Features (pLannotate 1.2.2; 20 found; start..end, strand, type, name):
    329..1120    +  CDS            neo: KKA2_KLEPN - Also known as kan, nptII. Experimental evidence at protein level: Swiss-Prot protein existence level 1. Resistance to kanamycin, neomycin, paromomycin, ribostamycin, butirosin and gentamicin B. From Klebsiella pneumoniae.
   1146..1304    +  CDS            ble (fragment): BLE_KLEPN - Experimental evidence at protein level: Swiss-Prot protein existence level 1. Binding protein with a strong affinity to the bleomycin family of antibiotics. Binds to CL990; an antimitotic-antibiotic compound. From Klebsiella pneumoniae.
   1299..1420    +  polyA_signal   SV40 poly(A) signal: SV40 polyadenylation signal
   1493..1509    -  protein_bind   lac operator: The lac repressor binds to the lac operator to inhibit transcription in E. coli. This inhibition can be relieved by adding lactose or isopropyl-β-D-thiogalactopyranoside (IPTG). lac repressor encoded by lacI
   1517..1547    -  promoter       lac promoter: promoter for the E. coli lac operon
   1562..1583    -  protein_bind   CAP binding site: CAP binding activates transcription in the presence of cAMP. E. coli catabolite activator protein
   1596..1688    -  CDS            lacI (fragment): lac repressor; lacI; The lac repressor binds to the lac operator to inhibit transcription in E. coli. This inhibition can be relieved by adding lactose or isopropyl-β-D-thiogalactopyranoside (IPTG).
   1871..2459    -  rep_origin     ori: high-copy-number ColE1/pMB1/pBR322/pUC origin of replication
   2630..3490    -  CDS            AmpR: β-lactamase; bla; confers resistance to ampicillin, carbenicillin, and related antibiotics
   3491..3595    -  promoter       AmpR promoter: bla
   3654..3706    -  misc_feature   bom (fragment): basis of mobility region from pBR322
   3861..4240    +  enhancer       CMV enhancer: human cytomegalovirus immediate early enhancer
   4241..4444    +  promoter       CMV promoter: human cytomegalovirus (CMV) immediate early promoter
   4440..4473    +  LTR            5' LTR (truncated) (fragment): truncated 5' long terminal repeat (LTR) from HIV-1
   4489..4507    +  promoter       T7 promoter: promoter for bacteriophage T7 RNA polymerase
   4738..7656    +  CDS            EPHA3: EPHA3_HUMAN - Also known as ETK, ETK1, HEK, TYRO4. Experimental evidence at protein level: Swiss-Prot protein existence level 1. Receptor tyrosine kinase which binds promiscuously membrane- bound ephrin family ligands residing on adjacent cells, leading to contact-dependent bidirectional signaling into neighboring cells. The signaling pathway downstream of the receptor is referred to as forward signaling while the signaling pathway downstream of the ephrin ligand is referred to as reverse signaling. Highly promiscuous for ephrin-A ligands it binds preferentially EFNA5. Upon activation by EFNA5
   7760..7984    +  polyA_signal   bGH poly(A) signal: bovine growth hormone polyadenylation signal
   7988..8009    +  promoter       SV40 promoter (fragment): SV40 enhancer and early promoter
   8030..8458    +  rep_origin     f1 ori (sequence partly withheld): f1 bacteriophage origin of replication; arrow indicates direction of (+) strand synthesis
   8472..262     +  promoter       SV40 promoter (across the origin): SV40 enhancer and early promoter
>Addgene plasmid #102741 | N85S EPHA3 pcDNA3.1 | addgene full sequence | sequence record 198406 | Addgene NGS Result
CAATTAGTCAGCAACCAGGTGTGGAAAGTCCCCAGGCTCCCCAGCAGGCAGAAGTATGCAAAGCATGCAT
CTCAATTAGTCAGCAACCATAGTCCCGCCCCTAACTCCGCCCATCCCGCCCCTAACTCCGCCCAGTTCCG
CCCATTCTCCGCCCCATGGCTGACTAATTTTTTTTATTTATGCAGAGGCCGAGGCCGCCTCTGCCTCTGA
GCTATTCCAGAAGTAGTGAGGAGGCTTTTTTGGAGGCCTAGGCTTTTGCAAAAAGCTCCCGGGAGCTTGT
ATATCCATTTTCGGATCTGATCAAGAGACAGGATGAGGATCGTTTCGCATGATTGAACAAGATGGATTGC
ACGCAGGTTCTCCGGCCGCTTGGGTGGAGAGGCTATTCGGCTATGACTGGGCACAACAGACAATCGGCTG
CTCTGATGCCGCCGTGTTCCGGCTGTCAGCGCAGGGGCGCCCGGTTCTTTTTGTCAAGACCGACCTGTCC
GGTGCCCTGAATGAACTGCAGGACGAGGCAGCGCGGCTATCGTGGCTGGCCACGACGGGCGTTCCTTGCG
CAGCTGTGCTCGACGTTGTCACTGAAGCGGGAAGGGACTGGCTGCTATTGGGCGAAGTGCCGGGGCAGGA
TCTCCTGTCATCTCACCTTGCTCCTGCCGAGAAAGTATCCATCATGGCTGATGCAATGCGGCGGCTGCAT
ACGCTTGATCCGGCTACCTGCCCATTCGACCACCAAGCGAAACATCGCATCGAGCGAGCACGTACTCGGA
TGGAAGCCGGTCTTGTCGATCAGGATGATCTGGACGAAGAGCATCAGGGGCTCGCGCCAGCCGAACTGTT
CGCCAGGCTCAAGGCGCGCATGCCCGACGGCGAGGATCTCGTCGTGACCCATGGCGATGCCTGCTTGCCG
AATATCATGGTGGAAAATGGCCGCTTTTCTGGATTCATCGACTGTGGCCGGCTGGGTGTGGCGGACCGCT
ATCAGGACATAGCGTTGGCTACCCGTGATATTGCTGAAGAGCTTGGCGGCGAATGGGCTGACCGCTTCCT
CGTGCTTTACGGTATCGCCGCTCCCGATTCGCAGCGCATCGCCTTCTATCGCCTTCTTGACGAGTTCTTC
TGAGCGGGACTCTGGGGTTCGCGAAATGACCGACCAAGCGACGCCCAACCTGCCATCACGAGATTTCGAT
TCCACCGCCGCCTTCTATGAAAGGTTGGGCTTCGGAATCGTTTTCCGGGACGCCGGCTGGATGATCCTCC
AGCGCGGGGATCTCATGCTGGAGTTCTTCGCCCACCCCAACTTGTTTATTGCAGCTTATAATGGTTACAA
ATAAAGCAATAGCATCACAAATTTCACAAATAAAGCATTTTTTTCACTGCATTCTAGTTGTGGTTTGTCC
AAACTCATCAATGTATCTTATCATGTCTGTATACCGTCGACCTCTAGCTAGAGCTTGGCGTAATCATGGT
CATAGCTGTTTCCTGTGTGAAATTGTTATCCGCTCACAATTCCACACAACATACGAGCCGGAAGCATAAA
GTGTAAAGCCTGGGGTGCCTAATGAGTGAGCTAACTCACATTAATTGCGTTGCGCTCACTGCCCGCTTTC
CAGTCGGGAAACCTGTCGTGCCAGCTGCATTAATGAATCGGCCAACGCGCGGGGAGAGGCGGTTTGCGTA
TTGGGCGCTCTTCCGCTTCCTCGCTCACTGACTCGCTGCGCTCGGTCGTTCGGCTGCGGCGAGCGGTATC
AGCTCACTCAAAGGCGGTAATACGGTTATCCACAGAATCAGGGGATAACGCAGGAAAGAACATGTGAGCA
AAAGGCCAGCAAAAGGCCAGGAACCGTAAAAAGGCCGCGTTGCTGGCGTTTTTCCATAGGCTCCGCCCCC
CTGACGAGCATCACAAAAATCGACGCTCAAGTCAGAGGTGGCGAAACCCGACAGGACTATAAAGATACCA
GGCGTTTCCCCCTGGAAGCTCCCTCGTGCGCTCTCCTGTTCCGACCCTGCCGCTTACCGGATACCTGTCC
GCCTTTCTCCCTTCGGGAAGCGTGGCGCTTTCTCATAGCTCACGCTGTAGGTATCTCAGTTCGGTGTAGG
TCGTTCGCTCCAAGCTGGGCTGTGTGCACGAACCCCCCGTTCAGCCCGACCGCTGCGCCTTATCCGGTAA
CTATCGTCTTGAGTCCAACCCGGTAAGACACGACTTATCGCCACTGGCAGCAGCCACTGGTAACAGGATT
AGCAGAGCGAGGTATGTAGGCGGTGCTACAGAGTTCTTGAAGTGGTGGCCTAACTACGGCTACACTAGAA
GAACAGTATTTGGTATCTGCGCTCTGCTGAAGCCAGTTACCTTCGGAAAAAGAGTTGGTAGCTCTTGATC
CGGCAAACAAACCACCGCTGGTAGCGGTGGTTTTTTTGTTTGCAAGCAGCAGATTACGCGCAGAAAAAAA
GGATCTCAAGAAGATCCTTTGATCTTTTCTACGGGGTCTGACGCTCAGTGGAACGAAAACTCACGTTAAG
GGATTTTGGTCATGAGATTATCAAAAAGGATCTTCACCTAGATCCTTTTAAATTAAAAATGAAGTTTTAA
ATCAATCTAAAGTATATATGAGTAAACTTGGTCTGACAGTTACCAATGCTTAATCAGTGAGGCACCTATC
TCAGCGATCTGTCTATTTCGTTCATCCATAGTTGCCTGACTCCCCGTCGTGTAGATAACTACGATACGGG
AGGGCTTACCATCTGGCCCCAGTGCTGCAATGATACCGCGAGACCCACGCTCACCGGCTCCAGATTTATC
AGCAATAAACCAGCCAGCCGGAAGGGCCGAGCGCAGAAGTGGTCCTGCAACTTTATCCGCCTCCATCCAG
TCTATTAATTGTTGCCGGGAAGCTAGAGTAAGTAGTTCGCCAGTTAATAGTTTGCGCAACGTTGTTGCCA
TTGCTACAGGCATCGTGGTGTCACGCTCGTCGTTTGGTATGGCTTCATTCAGCTCCGGTTCCCAACGATC
AAGGCGAGTTACATGATCCCCCATGTTGTGCAAAAAAGCGGTTAGCTCCTTCGGTCCTCCGATCGTTGTC
AGAAGTAAGTTGGCCGCAGTGTTATCACTCATGGTTATGGCAGCACTGCATAATTCTCTTACTGTCATGC
CATCCGTAAGATGCTTTTCTGTGACTGGTGAGTACTCAACCAAGTCATTCTGAGAATAGTGTATGCGGCG
ACCGAGTTGCTCTTGCCCGGCGTCAATACGGGATAATACCGCGCCACATAGCAGAACTTTAAAAGTGCTC
ATCATTGGAAAACGTTCTTCGGGGCGAAAACTCTCAAGGATCTTACCGCTGTTGAGATCCAGTTCGATGT
AACCCACTCGTGCACCCAACTGATCTTCAGCATCTTTTACTTTCACCAGCGTTTCTGGGTGAGCAAAAAC
AGGAAGGCAAAATGCCGCAAAAAAGGGAATAAGGGCGACACGGAAATGTTGAATACTCATACTCTTCCTT
TTTCAATATTATTGAAGCATTTATCAGGGTTATTGTCTCATGAGCGGATACATATTTGAATGTATTTAGA
AAAATAAACAAATAGGGGTTCCGCGCACATTTCCCCGAAAAGTGCCACCTGACGTCGACGGATCGGGAGA
TCTCCCGATCCCCTATGGTGCACTCTCAGTACAATCTGCTCTGATGCCGCATAGTTAAGCCAGTATCTGC
TCCCTGCTTGTGTGTTGGAGGTCGCTGAGTAGTGCGCGAGCAAAATTTAAGCTACAACAAGGCAAGGCTT
GACCGACAATTGCATGAAGAATCTGCTTAGGGTTAGGCGTTTTGCGCTGCTTCGCGATGTACGGGCCAGA
TATACGCGTTGACATTGATTATTGACTAGTTATTAATAGTAATCAATTACGGGGTCATTAGTTCATAGCC
CATATATGGAGTTCCGCGTTACATAACTTACGGTAAATGGCCCGCCTGGCTGACCGCCCAACGACCCCCG
CCCATTGACGTCAATAATGACGTATGTTCCCATAGTAACGCCAATAGGGACTTTCCATTGACGTCAATGG
GTGGAGTATTTACGGTAAACTGCCCACTTGGCAGTACATCAAGTGTATCATATGCCAAGTACGCCCCCTA
TTGACGTCAATGACGGTAAATGGCCCGCCTGGCATTATGCCCAGTACATGACCTTATGGGACTTTCCTAC
TTGGCAGTACATCTACGTATTAGTCATCGCTATTACCATGGTGATGCGGTTTTGGCAGTACATCAATGGG
CGTGGATAGCGGTTTGACTCACGGGGATTTCCAAGTCTCCACCCCATTGACGTCAATGGGAGTTTGTTTT
GGCACCAAAATCAACGGGACTTTCCAAAATGTCGTAACAACTCCGCCCCATTGACGCAAATGGGCGGTAG
GCGTGTACGGTGGGAGGTCTATATAAGCAGAGCTCTCTGGCTAACTAGAGAACCCACTGCTTACTGGCTT
ATCGAAATTAATACGACTCACTATAGGGAGACCCAAGCTGGCTAGTTAAGCTTGGTACCGAGCTCGGATC
CACTAGTCCAGTGTGGTGGAATTCGTCGAGCTCTAGCGAGGTGACAGCGTAGAACCAGGAGTGTCAAACT
TGACATCAGCCTGCGAGCGGAGCATGGTAACTTCTCCAGCAATCAGAGCGCTCCCCCTCACATCAGTGGC
ATGCTTCATGGAGATATGCTCCTCTCACTGCCCTCTGCACCAGCAACATGGATTGTCAGCTCTCCATCCT
CCTCCTTCTCAGCTGCTCTGTTCTCGACAGCTTCGGGGAACTGATTCCGCAGCCTTCCAATGAAGTCAAT
CTACTGGATTCAAAAACAATTCAAGGGGAGCTGGGCTGGATCTCTTATCCATCACATGGGTGGGAAGAGA
TCAGTGGTGTGGATGAACATTACACACCCATCAGGACTTACCAGGTGTGCAATGTCATGGACCACAGTCA
AAACAATTGGCTGAGAACAAGCTGGGTCCCCAGGAACTCAGCTCAGAAGATTTATGTGGAGCTCAAGTTC
ACTCTACGAGACTGCAATAGCATTCCATTGGTTTTAGGAACTTGCAAGGAGACATTCAACCTGTACTACA
TGGAGTCTGATGATGATCATGGGGTGAAATTTCGAGAGCATCAGTTTACAAAGATTGACACCATTGCAGC
TGATGAAAGTTTCACTCAAATGGATCTTGGGGACCGTATTCTGAAGCTCAACACTGAGATTAGAGAAGTA
GGTCCTGTCAACAAGAAGGGATTTTATTTGGCATTTCAAGATGTTGGTGCTTGTGTTGCCTTGGTGTCTG
TGAGAGTATACTTCAAAAAGTGCCCATTTACAGTGAAGAATCTGGCTATGTTTCCAGACACGGTACCCAT
GGACTCCCAGTCCCTGGTGGAGGTTAGAGGGTCTTGTGTCAACAATTCTAAGGAGGAAGATCCTCCAAGG
ATGTACTGCAGTACAGAAGGCGAATGGCTTGTACCCATTGGCAAGTGTTCCTGCAATGCTGGCTATGAAG
AAAGAGGTTTTATGTGCCAAGCTTGTCGACCAGGTTTCTACAAGGCATTGGATGGTAATATGAAGTGTGC
TAAGTGCCCGCCTCACAGTTCTACTCAGGAAGATGGTTCAATGAACTGCAGGTGTGAGAATAATTACTTC
CGGGCAGACAAAGACCCTCCATCCATGGCTTGTACCCGACCTCCATCTTCACCAAGAAATGTTATCTCTA
ATATAAACGAGACCTCAGTTATCCTGGACTGGAGTTGGCCCCTGGACACAGGAGGCCGGAAAGATGTTAC
CTTCAACATCATATGTAAAAAATGTGGGTGGAATATAAAACAGTGTGAGCCATGCAGCCCAAATGTCCGC
TTCCTCCCTCGACAGTTTGGACTCACCAACACCACGGTGACAGTGACAGACCTTCTGGCACATACTAACT
ACACCTTTGAGATTGATGCCGTTAATGGGGTGTCAGAGCTGAGCTCCCCACCAAGACAGTTTGCTGCGGT
CAGCATCACAACTAATCAGGCTGCTCCATCACCTGTCCTGACGATTAAGAAAGATCGGACCTCCAGAAAT
AGCATCTCTTTGTCCTGGCAAGAACCTGAACATCCTAATGGGATCATATTGGACTACGAGGTCAAATACT
ATGAAAAGCAGGAACAAGAAACAAGTTATACCATTCTGAGGGCAAGAGGCACAAATGTTACCATCAGTAG
CCTCAAGCCTGACACTATATACGTATTCCAAATCCGAGCCCGAACAGCCGCTGGATATGGGACGAACAGC
CGCAAGTTTGAGTTTGAAACTAGTCCAGACTCTTTCTCCATCTCTGGTGAAAGTAGCCAAGTGGTCATGA
TCGCCATTTCAGCGGCAGTAGCAATTATTCTCCTCACTGTTGTCATCTATGTTTTGATTGGGAGGTTCTG
TGGCTATAAGTCAAAACATGGGGCAGATGAAAAAAGACTTCATTTTGGCAATGGGCATTTAAAACTTCCA
GGTCTCAGGACTTATGTTGACCCACATACATATGAAGACCCTACCCAAGCTGTTCATGAGTTTGCCAAGG
AATTGGATGCCACCAACATATCCATTGATAAAGTTGTTGGAGCAGGTGAATTTGGAGAGGTGTGCAGTGG
TCGCTTAAAACTTCCTTCAAAAAAAGAGATTTCAGTGGCCATTAAGACCCTGAAAGTTGGCTACACAGAA
AAGCAGAGGAGAGACTTCCTGGGAGAAGCAAGCATTATGGGACAGTTTGACCACCCCAATATCATTCGAC
TGGAAGGAGTTGTTACCAAAAGTAAGCCAGTTATGATTGTCACAGAATACATGGAGAATGGTTCCTTGGA
TAGTTTCCTACGTAAACACGATGCCCAGTTTACTGTCATTCAGCTAGTGGGGATGCTTCGAGGGATAGCA
TCTGGCATGAAGTACCTGTCAGACATGGGCTATGTTCACCGAGACCTCGCTGCTCGGAACATCTTGATCA
ACAGTAACTTGGTGTGTAAGGTTTCTGATTTCGGACTTTCGCGTGTCCTGGAGGATGACCCAGAAGCTGC
TTATACAACAAGAGGAGGGAAGATCCCAATCAGGTGGACATCACCAGAAGCTATAGCCTACCGCAAGTTC
ACGTCAGCCAGCGATGTATGGAGTTATGGGATTGTTCTCTGGGAGGTGATGTCTTATGGAGAGAGACCAT
ACTGGGAGATGTCCAATCAGGATGTAATTAAAGCTGTAGATGAGGGCTATCGACTGCCACCCCCCATGGA
CTGCCCAGCTGCCTTGTATCAGCTGATGCTGGACTGCTGGCAGAAAGACAGGAACAACAGACCCAAGTTT
GAGCAGATTGTTAGTATTCTGGACAAGCTTATCCGGAATCCCGGCAGCCTGAAGATCATCACCAGTGCAG
CCGCAAGGCCATCAAACCTTCTTCTGGACCAAAGCAATGTGGATATCACTACCTTCCGCACAACAGGTGA
CTGGCTTAATGGTGTCTGGACAGCACACTGCAAGGAAATCTTCACGGGTGTGGAGTACAGTTCTTGTGAC
ACAATAGCCAAGATTTCCACAGATGACATGAAAAAGGTTGGTGTCACCGTGGTTGGGCCACAGAAGAAGA
TCATCAGTAGCATTAAAGCTCTAGAGGGCCCGCGGTTCGAACAAAAACTCATCTCAGAAGAGGATCTGAA
TATGCATACCGGTCATCATCACCATCACCATTGAGTTTAAACCCGCTGATCAGCCTCGACTGTGCCTTCT
AGTTGCCAGCCATCTGTTGTTTGCCCCTCCCCCGTGCCTTCCTTGACCCTGGAAGGTGCCACTCCCACTG
TCCTTTCCTAATAAAATGAGGAAATTGCATCGCATTGTCTGAGTAGGTGTCATTCTATTCTGGGGGGTGG
GGTGGGGCAGGACAGCAAGGGGGAGGATTGGGAAGACAATAGCAGGCATGCTGGGGATGCGGTGGGCTCT
ATGGCTTCTGAGGCGGAAAGAACCAGCTGGGGCTCTAGGGGGTATCCCC
[124 nt withheld, positions 8030-8153]
C
[91 nt withheld, positions 8155-8245]
A
[49 nt withheld, positions 8247-8295]
CCTTTGACGTTGGAGTCCACGTTCTTT
[37 nt withheld, positions 8323-8359]
ACCCTATCTCGGTCTATTCTTTTGATTTATAAGGGATTTTGCCGATTTCGGCCTATTGGTTAAAAAATGA
GCTGATTTAACAAAAATTTAACGCGAATTAATTCTGTGGAATGTGTGTCAGTTAGGGTGTGGAAAGTCCC
CAGGCTCCCCAGCAGGCAGAAGTATGCAAAGCATGCATCT
